Addgene plasmid #162581: pFastBac1_GI.1_Q62C-A140C
Purpose: Expresses norovirus GI.1 VP1 protein with mutations Q62C-A140C in Sf9 insect cells
Depositing lab: Peter Kwong. Depositing organization: National Institute of Allergy and Infectious Diseases (NIAID). Publication: Disulfide stabilization of human norovirus GI.1 virus-like particles focuses immune response toward blockade epitopes. Verardi R, Lindesmith LC, Tsybovsky Y, Gorman J, Chuang GY, Edwards CE, Brewer-Jensen PD, Mallory ML, Ou L, Schon A, Shi W, Tully ES, Georgiou G, Baric RS, Kwong PD. NPJ Vaccines. 2020 Dec 14;5(1):110. doi: 10.1038/s41541-020-00260-w. PubMed 33318483.
Backbone
  Vector backbone: pFastBac1
  Backbone manufacturer: ThermoFisher
  Backbone size w/o insert (bp): 4776
  Total vector size (bp): 6379
  Vector type: Insect Expression
  Selectable markers: Gentamicin
Growth in bacteria
  Bacterial resistance: Ampicillin, 100 μg/mL
  Growth temperature: 37°C
  Growth strain: DH5alpha
  Copy number: Unknown
Gene/Insert
  Gene/Insert name: VP1 protein from human norovirus GI.1 (alt name: 58 kd capsid protein [Norwalk virus])
  Species: Norovirus
  Insert size (bp): 1590
  Mutation: Glutamine 62 changed to Cysteine and Alanine 140 changed to Cysteine
  GenBank ID: M87661.2
  Promoter: polyhedring
  Cloning method: Unknown
  Sequencing primers: 5′ GGATTATTCATACCGTCCCA
Terms and licenses: Academic/Nonprofit Terms; Industry Terms: Not Available to Industry
How to cite: pFastBac1_GI.1_Q62C-A140C was a gift from Peter Kwong (Addgene plasmid # 162581 ; http://n2t.net/addgene:162581 ; RRID:Addgene_162581)
