[The description below was written by a language model from this plasmid's Addgene catalogue record and pLannotate feature annotations shown in this document.]
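Description:
pFastBac1_GI.1_Q62C-A140C is a baculovirus donor (transfer) plasmid built on the commercial pFastBac1 backbone for expressing a mutant norovirus capsid protein in Sf9 insect cells. In E. coli it is maintained through a high-copy ColE1/pUC-type origin and selected with ampicillin via the β-lactamase gene; an f1 phage origin is also present. The catalogue lists a total size of 6,379 bp, while the sequenced record annotated here is 6,356 nt, a small discrepancy that the record does not explain.

The payload is the 1,590 bp open reading frame for VP1, the 58 kDa major capsid protein of human norovirus GI.1 (Norwalk virus), carrying two substitutions: glutamine 62 to cysteine and alanine 140 to cysteine. The gene sits directly downstream of the Autographa californica polyhedrin promoter, a very strong late baculovirus promoter, and is followed by an SV40 polyadenylation signal. No epitope or purification tags are annotated. This expression cassette, together with a gentamicin acetyltransferase gene driven by the Pc integron promoter, is flanked by the Tn7L and Tn7R ends of a mini-Tn7 element. In the Bac-to-Bac type system for which this backbone is designed, that whole segment is transposed into a baculovirus shuttle genome (bacmid) held in a suitable E. coli host, with gentamicin resistance marking the transposed cassette. The recombinant bacmid is then used to generate virus that drives VP1 expression in insect cells.

According to the associated publication title, the paired cysteines were introduced to disulfide-stabilize GI.1 virus-like particles, with the aim of focusing the immune response toward blockade epitopes in vaccine-oriented studies.
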