Features (pLannotate 1.2.2; 15 found; start..end, strand, type, name):
      1..92      +  promoter       polyhedrin promoter: polh from Autographa californica; promoter for the baculovirus polyhedrin gene
    135..1724    +  CDS            CAPSD_NVN68: Experimental evidence at protein level: Swiss-Prot protein existence level 1. Soluble capsid protein may play a role in viral immunoevasion. From Norwalk virus (strain GI/Human/United States/Norwalk/1968) (Hu/NV/NV/1968/US).
   1837..1920    +  CDS            large T antigen (fragment): large T antigen from SV40 (simian virus 40)
   1943..2077    +  polyA_signal   SV40 poly(A) signal: SV40 polyadenylation signal
   2106..2271    -  mobile_element Tn7L: mini-Tn7 element (left end of the Tn7 transposon) Tn7
   2434..2450    +  CDS            lacZα (fragment): LacZα fragment of β-galactosidase; lacZ fragment
   2455..2909    +  rep_origin     f1 ori (sequence partly withheld): f1 bacteriophage origin of replication; arrow indicates direction of (+) strand synthesis
   2935..3039    +  promoter       AmpR promoter: bla
   3040..3900    +  CDS            AmpR: β-lactamase; bla; confers resistance to ampicillin, carbenicillin, and related antibiotics
   4071..4659    +  rep_origin     ori: high-copy-number ColE1/pMB1/pBR322/pUC origin of replication
   4845..4896    -  misc_feature   bom (fragment): basis of mobility region from pBR322
   4964..5188    -  mobile_element Tn7R: mini-Tn7 element (right end of the Tn7 transposon) Tn7
   5255..5788    -  CDS            GmR: gentamycin acetyltransferase; aacC1; confers resistance to gentamycin
   5977..6005    -  promoter       Pc promoter: intI1 (promoter lies within the coding sequence); class 1 integron promoter
   5983..6330    -  CDS            YPR2_ECOLX (fragment): Protein predicted: Swiss-Prot protein existence level 4. From Escherichia coli.
>Addgene plasmid #162581 | pFastBac1_GI.1_Q62C-A140C | addgene full sequence | sequence record 321927 | Addgene NGS Result
ATCATGGAGATAATTAAAATGATAACCATCTCGCAAATAAATAAGTATTTTACTGTTTTCGTAACAGTTT
TGTAATAAAAAAACCTATAAATATTCCGGATTATTCATACCGTCCCACCATCGGGCGCGGATCCATGATG
ATGGCTTCAAAGGACGCTACTTCTTCTGTGGACGGTGCTTCTGGAGCTGGTCAGCTGGTCCCAGAGGTGA
ACGCTTCCGACCCACTGGCCATGGACCCTGTGGCTGGCTCTTCAACCGCTGTGGCCACTGCTGGACAGGT
CAACCCCATCGACCCATGGATCATCAACAACTTCGTGTGCGCCCCTCAGGGCGAGTTCACTATCTCACCC
AACAACACCCCAGGTGACGTCCTGTTCGACCTGTCCCTGGGCCCTCACCTGAACCCCTTCCTGCTGCACC
TGAGCCAGATGTACAACGGCTGGGTCGGAAACATGAGGGTGAGAATCATGCTGGCCGGTAACGCTTTCAC
CGCCGGCAAGATCATCGTCTCATGCATCCCTCCCGGCTTCGGTTCCCACAACCTGACTATCTGCCAGGCT
ACCCTGTTCCCACACGTCATCGCTGACGTGAGGACTCTGGACCCAATCGAGGTGCCTCTGGAAGACGTCA
GAAACGTGCTGTTCCACAACAACGACAGGAACCAGCAGACCATGAGACTGGTCTGCATGCTGTACACCCC
TCTGAGGACTGGTGGCGGAACTGGAGACAGCTTCGTGGTCGCCGGTCGTGTGATGACTTGCCCATCTCCT
GACTTCAACTTCCTGTTCCTGGTCCCACCTACCGTGGAGCAGAAGACTAGGCCATTCACCCTGCCTAACC
TGCCCCTGTCCAGCCTGTCCAACAGCAGAGCTCCCCTGCCAATCTCTTCAATGGGCATCAGCCCTGACAA
CGTCCAGTCTGTGCAGTTCCAGAACGGACGCTGCACTCTGGACGGACGTCTGGTCGGTACCACTCCCGTG
TCTCTGTCACACGTCGCCAAGATCAGGGGCACTTCCAACGGAACCGTGATCAACCTGACTGAGCTGGACG
GTACCCCATTCCACCCTTTCGAAGGCCCTGCTCCCATCGGATTCCCTGACCTGGGTGGCTGCGACTGGCA
CATCAACATGACTCAGTTCGGCCACTCCAGCCAGACCCAGTACGACGTGGACACCACTCCCGACACCTTC
GTCCCACACCTGGGTAGCATCCAGGCCAACGGTATCGGCTCTGGAAACTACGTGGGCGTCCTGTCTTGGA
TCTCACCCCCATCCCACCCATCCGGAAGCCAGGTGGACCTGTGGAAGATCCCTAACTACGGTTCTTCAAT
CACCGAGGCTACTCACCTGGCCCCCTCTGTCTACCCTCCCGGTTTCGGCGAAGTGCTGGTCTTCTTCATG
AGCAAGATGCCAGGACCTGGTGCTTACAACCTGCCCTGCCTGCTGCCACAGGAGTACATCTCACACCTCG
CTTCTGAGCAGGCTCCAACTGTGGGTGAAGCTGCCCTGCTGCACTACGTCGACCCAGACACCGGTCGCAA
CCTGGGCGAGTTCAAGGCCTACCCTGACGGATTCCTGACTTGCGTGCCCAACGGAGCTTCCAGCGGTCCT
CAGCAGCTGCCCATCAACGGAGTGTTCGTCTTCGTGAGCTGGGTGTCTCGTTTCTACCAGCTGAAGCCTG
TCGGTACTGCTTCTTCAGCTAGGGGTAGGCTGGGCCTGCGCCGTTGATGAGAATTCAAAGGCCTACGTCG
ACGAGCTCACTAGTCGCGGCCGCTTTCGAATCTAGAGCCTGCAGTCTCGAGGCATGCGGTACCAAGCTTG
TCGAGAAGTACTAGAGGATCATAATCAGCCATACCACATTTGTAGAGGTTTTACTTGCTTTAAAAAACCT
CCCACACCTCCCCCTGAACCTGAAACATAAAATGAATGCAATTGTTGTTGTTAACTTGTTTATTGCAGCT
TATAATGGTTACAAATAAAGCAATAGCATCACAAATTTCACAAATAAAGCATTTTTTTCACTGCATTCTA
GTTGTGGTTTGTCCAAACTCATCAATGTATCTTATCATGTCTGGATCTGATCACTGCTTGAGCCTAGGAG
ATCCGAACCAGATAAGTGAAATCTAGTTCCAAACTATTTTGTCATTTTTAATTTTCGTATTAGCTTACGA
CGCTACACCCAGTTCCCATCTATTTTGTCACTCTTCCCTAAATAATCCTTAAAAACTCCATTTCCACCCC
TCCCAGTTCCCAACTATTTTGTCCGCCCACAGCGGGGCATTTTTCTTCCTGTTATGTTTTTAATCAAACA
TCCTGCCAACTCCATGTGACAAACCGTCATCTTCGGCTACTTTTTCTCTGTCACAGAATGAAAATTTTTC
TGTCATCTCTTCGTTATTAATGTTTGTAATTGACTGAATATCAACGCTTATTTGCAGCCTGAATGGCGAA
TGGG
[124 nt withheld, positions 2455-2578]
C
[91 nt withheld, positions 2580-2670]
A
[49 nt withheld, positions 2672-2720]
CCTTTGACGTTGGAGTCCACGTTCTT
[37 nt withheld, positions 2747-2783]
ACCCTATCTCGGTCTATTCTTTTGATTTATAAGGGATTTTGCCGATTTCGGCCTATTGGTTAAAAAATGA
GCTGATTTAACAAAAATTTAACGCGAATTTTAACAAAATATTAACGCTTACAATTTAGGTGGCACTTTTC
GGGGAAATGTGCGCGGAACCCCTATTTGTTTATTTTTCTAAATACATTCAAATATGTATCCGCTCATGAG
ACAATAACCCTGATAAATGCTTCAATAATATTGAAAAAGGAAGAGTATGAGTATTCAACATTTCCGTGTC
GCCCTTATTCCCTTTTTTGCGGCATTTTGCCTTCCTGTTTTTGCTCACCCAGAAACGCTGGTGAAAGTAA
AAGATGCTGAAGATCAGTTGGGTGCACGAGTGGGTTACATCGAACTGGATCTCAACAGCGGTAAGATCCT
TGAGAGTTTTCGCCCCGAAGAACGTTTTCCAATGATGAGCACTTTTAAAGTTCTGCTATGTGGCGCGGTA
TTATCCCGTATTGACGCCGGGCAAGAGCAACTCGGTCGCCGCATACACTATTCTCAGAATGACTTGGTTG
AGTACTCACCAGTCACAGAAAAGCATCTTACGGATGGCATGACAGTAAGAGAATTATGCAGTGCTGCCAT
AACCATGAGTGATAACACTGCGGCCAACTTACTTCTGACAACGATCGGAGGACCGAAGGAGCTAACCGCT
TTTTTGCACAACATGGGGGATCATGTAACTCGCCTTGATCGTTGGGAACCGGAGCTGAATGAAGCCATAC
CAAACGACGAGCGTGACACCACGATGCCTGTAGCAATGGCAACAACGTTGCGCAAACTATTAACTGGCGA
ACTACTTACTCTAGCTTCCCGGCAACAATTAATAGACTGGATGGAGGCGGATAAAGTTGCAGGACCACTT
CTGCGCTCGGCCCTTCCGGCTGGCTGGTTTATTGCTGATAAATCTGGAGCCGGTGAGCGTGGGTCTCGCG
GTATCATTGCAGCACTGGGGCCAGATGGTAAGCCCTCCCGTATCGTAGTTATCTACACGACGGGGAGTCA
GGCAACTATGGATGAACGAAATAGACAGATCGCTGAGATAGGTGCCTCACTGATTAAGCATTGGTAACTG
TCAGACCAAGTTTACTCATATATACTTTAGATTGATTTAAAACTTCATTTTTAATTTAAAAGGATCTAGG
TGAAGATCCTTTTTGATAATCTCATGACCAAAATCCCTTAACGTGAGTTTTCGTTCCACTGAGCGTCAGA
CCCCGTAGAAAAGATCAAAGGATCTTCTTGAGATCCTTTTTTTCTGCGCGTAATCTGCTGCTTGCAAACA
AAAAAACCACCGCTACCAGCGGTGGTTTGTTTGCCGGATCAAGAGCTACCAACTCTTTTTCCGAAGGTAA
CTGGCTTCAGCAGAGCGCAGATACCAAATACTGTTCTTCTAGTGTAGCCGTAGTTAGGCCACCACTTCAA
GAACTCTGTAGCACCGCCTACATACCTCGCTCTGCTAATCCTGTTACCAGTGGCTGCTGCCAGTGGCGAT
AAGTCGTGTCTTACCGGGTTGGACTCAAGACGATAGTTACCGGATAAGGCGCAGCGGTCGGGCTGAACGG
GGGGTTCGTGCACACAGCCCAGCTTGGAGCGAACGACCTACACCGAACTGAGATACCTACAGCGTGAGCT
ATGAGAAAGCGCCACGCTTCCCGAAGGGAGAAAGGCGGACAGGTATCCGGTAAGCGGCAGGGTCGGAACA
GGAGAGCGCACGAGGGAGCTTCCAGGGGGAAACGCCTGGTATCTTTATAGTCCTGTCGGGTTTCGCCACC
TCTGACTTGAGCGTCGATTTTTGTGATGCTCGTCAGGGGGGCGGAGCCTATGGAAAAACGCCAGCAACGC
GGCCTTTTTACGGTTCCTGGCCTTTTGCTGGCCTTTTGCTCACATGTTCTTTCCTGCGTTATCCCCTGAT
TCTGTGGATAACCGTATTACCGCCTTTGAGTGAGCTGATACCGCTCGCCGCAGCCGAACGACCGAGCGCA
GCGAGTCAGTGAGCGAGGAAGCGGAAGAGCGCCTGATGCGGTATTTTCTCCTTACGCATCTGTGCGGTAT
TTCACACCGCATAGACCAGCCGCGTAACCTGGCAAAATCGGTTACGGTTGAGTAATAAATGGATGCCCTG
CGTAAGCGGGTGTGGGCGGACAATAAAGTCTTAAACTGAACAAAATAGATCTAAACTATGACAATAAAGT
CTTAAACTAGACAGAATAGTTGTAAACTGAAATCAGTCCAGTTATGCTGTGAAAAAGCATACTGGACTTT
TGTTATGGCTAAAGCAAACTCTTCATTTTCTGAAGTGCAAATTGCCCGTCGTATTAAAGAGGGGCGTGGC
CAAGGGCATGGTAAAGACTATATTCGCGGCGTTGTGACAATTTACCGAACAACTCCGCGGCCGGGAAGCC
GATCTCGGCTTGAACGAATTGTTAGGTGGCGGTACTTGGGTCGATATCAAAGTGCATCACTTCTTCCCGT
ATGCCCAACTTTGTATAGAGAGCCACTGCGGGATCGTCACCGTAATCTGCTTGCACGTAGATCACATAAG
CACCAAGCGCGTTGGCCTCATGCTTGAGGAGATTGATGAGCGCGGTGGCAATGCCCTGCCTCCGGTGCTC
GCCGGAGACTGCGAGATCATAGATATAGATCTCACTACGCGGCTGCTCAAACTTGGGCAGAACGTAAGCC
GCGAGAGCGCCAACAACCGCTTCTTGGTCGAAGGCAGCAAGCGCGATGAATGTCTTACTACGGAGCAAGT
TCCCGAGGTAATCGGAGTCCGGCTGATGTTGGGAGTAGGTGGCTACGTCTCCGAACTCACGACCGAAAAG
ATCAAGAGCAGCCCGCATGGATTTGACTTGGTCAGGGCCGAGCCTACATGTGCGAATGATGCCCATACTT
GAGCCACCTAACTTTGTTTTAGGGCGACTGCCCTGCTGCGTAACATCGTTGCTGCTGCGTAACATCGTTG
CTGCTCCATAACATCAAACATCGACCCACGGCGTAACGCGCTTGCTGCTTGGATGCCCGAGGCATAGACT
GTACAAAAAAACAGTCATAACAAGCCATGAAAACCGCCACTGCGCCGTTACCACCGCTGCGTTCGGTCAA
GGTTCTGGACCAGTTGCGTGAGCGCATACGCTACTTGCATTACAGTTTACGAACCGAACAGGCTTATGTC
AACTGGGTTCGTGCCTTCATCCGTTTCCACGGTGTGCGTCACCCGGCAACCTTGGGCAGCAGCGAAGTCG
AGGCATTTCTGTCCTGGCTGGCGAACGAGCGCAAGGTTTCGGTCTCCACGCATCGTCAGGCATTGGCGGC
CTTGCTGTTCTTCTACGGCAAGGTGCTGTGCACGGATCTGCCCTGGCTTCAGGAGATCGGAAGACCTCGG
CCGTCGCGGCGCTTGCCGGTGGTGCTGACCCCGGATGAAGTGGTTCGCATCCTCGGTTTTCTGGAAGGCG
AGCATCGTTTGTTCGCCCAGGACTCTAGCTATAGTTCTAGTGGTTGGCTACGTATACTCCGGAATATTAA
TAG
